Addgene plasmid #69483: pMDR1-75
Purpose: Deletion Construct
Depositing lab: Kathleen Scotto. Depositing organization: Memorial Sloan-Kettering Cancer Center. Publication: Transcriptional regulation of the MDR1 gene by histone acetyltransferase and deacetylase is mediated by NF-Y. Jin S, Scotto KW. Mol Cell Biol. 1998 Jul;18(7):4377-84. PubMed 9632821.
Backbone
  Vector backbone: pGL2 Basic
  Backbone manufacturer: Promega
  Backbone size w/o insert (bp): 5598
  Vector type: Mammalian Expression, Luciferase
Growth in bacteria
  Bacterial resistance: Ampicillin, 100 μg/mL
  Growth temperature: 37°C
  Growth strain: DH5alpha
  Copy number: High Copy
Gene/Insert
  Gene/Insert name: MDR1 promoter (alt name: ABCB1)
  Species: H. sapiens (human)
  Insert size (bp): 193
  Mutation: Insert includes MDR1 promoter sequence from -75 to +118
  Entrez Gene: ABCB1 (a.k.a. ABC20, CD243, CLCS, GP170, MDR1, P-GP, PGY1, p-170)
Terms and licenses: Academic/Nonprofit Terms; Industry Terms: Not Available to Industry
How to cite: pMDR1-75 was a gift from Kathleen Scotto (Addgene plasmid # 69483 ; http://n2t.net/addgene:69483 ; RRID:Addgene_69483)
