[The description below was written by a language model from this plasmid's Addgene catalogue record.]
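Description:
pMDR1-75 is a luciferase reporter plasmid built on the promoterless pGL2 Basic backbone (5598 bp without insert), classed as a mammalian expression/luciferase vector. It is maintained in E. coli as a high-copy plasmid under ampicillin selection. Because pGL2 Basic carries a firefly luciferase coding region with no eukaryotic promoter or enhancer of its own, luciferase output in transfected mammalian cells depends on whatever regulatory sequence is cloned upstream of the reporter.

The insert is a 193 bp fragment of the human MDR1 (ABCB1) promoter, spanning positions -75 to +118 relative to the transcription start site. ABCB1 encodes P-glycoprotein, the multidrug resistance efflux transporter. The record labels the plasmid a "deletion construct", and the name reflects its 5' endpoint at -75, which indicates a truncated promoter fragment of the kind used to map the regions needed for promoter activity by comparing fragments with different endpoints. The associated work concerns regulation of MDR1 transcription by histone acetyltransferase and deacetylase activities acting through the transcription factor NF-Y, so the construct is suited to transient transfection assays that test whether this proximal promoter region retains basal activity and responsiveness to such stimuli. The record does not list which specific binding sites lie within the retained fragment, and no feature table is provided, so details such as cloning sites and the precise arrangement of backbone elements are not stated.
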