>Addgene plasmid #69483 | pMDR1-75 | addgene partial sequence | sequence record 129907 | F1ori-F 5'-GTGGACTCTTGTTCCAAACTGG-3'
TATCTCGGTCTATTCTTTTGATTTATAAGGGATTTTGCCGATTTCGGCCTATTGGTTAAAAAATGAGCTG
ATTTAACAAAAATTTAACGCGAATTTTAACAAAATATTAACGCTTACAATTTGCCATTCGCCATTCAGGC
TGCGCAACTGTTGGGAAGGGCGATCGGTGCGGGCCTCTTCGCTATTACGCCAGCCCAAGCTACCATGATA
AGTAAGTAATATTAAGGTACGTGGAGGTTTTACTTGCTTTAAAAAACCTCCCACACCTCCCCCTGAACCT
GAAACATAAAATGAATGCAATTGTTGTTGTTAACTTGTTTATTGCAGCTTATAATGGTTACAAATAAAGC
AATAGCATCACAAATTTCACAAATAAAGCATTTTTTTCACTGCATTCTAGTTGTGGTTTGTCCAAACTCA
TCAATGTATCTTATGGTACTGTAACTGAGCTAACATAACCCGGCTGGGCAGGAACAGCGCCGGGGCGTGG
GCTGAGCACAGCCGCTTCGCTCTCTTTGCCACAGGAAGCCTGAGCTCATTCGAGTAGCGGCTCTTCCAAG
CTCAAAGAAGCAGAGGCCGCTGTTCGTTTCCTTTAGGTCTTTCCACTAAAGTCGGAGTATCTTCTTCCAA
AATTTCACGTCTTGGTGGCCGTTCCAAGCTCGAGATCTAAGTAAGCTTGGCATTCCGGTACTGTTGGTAA
AATGGAAGACGCCAAAAACATAAAGAAAGGCCCGGCGCCATTCTATCCTCTAGAGGATGGAACCGCTGGA
GAGCAACTGCATAAGGCTATGAAGAGATACGCCCTGGTTCCTGGAACAATTGCTTTTACAGATGCACATA
TCGAGGTGAACATCACGTACGCGGAATACTTCGAAATGTCCGTTCGGTTGGCAGAAGCTATGAAACGATA
TGGGCTGAATACAAATCACAGAATCGTCG
