>Addgene plasmid #69483 | pMDR1-75 | addgene partial sequence | sequence record 129908 | LucNRev 5'-CCTTATGCAGTTGCTCTCC-3'
GAATGGCGCCGGGCCTTTCTTTATGTTTTTGGCGTCTTCCATTTTACCAACAGTACCGGAATGCCAAGCT
TACTTAGATCTCGAGCTTGGAACGGCCACCAAGACGTGAAATTTTGGAAGAAGATACTCCGACTTTAGTG
GAAAGACCTAAAGGAAACGAACAGCGGCCTCTGCTTCTTTGAGCTTGGAAGAGCCGCTACTCGAATGAGC
TCAGGCTTCCTGTGGCAAAGAGAGCGAAGCGGCTGTGCTCAGCCCACGCCCCGGCGCTGTTCCTGCCCAG
CCGGGTTATGTTAGCTCAGTTACAGTACCATAAGATACATTGATGAGTTTGGACAAACCACAACTAGAAT
GCAGTGAAAAAAATGCTTTATTTGTGAAATTTGTGATGCTATTGCTTTATTTGTAACCATTATAAGCTGC
AATAAACAAGTTAACAACAACAATTGCATTCATTTTATGTTTCAGGTTCAGGGGGAGGTGTGGGAGGTTT
TTTAAAGCAAGTAAAACCTCCACGTACCTTAATATTACTTACTTATCATGGTAGCTTGGGCTGGCGTAAT
AGCGAAGAGGCCCGCACCGATCGCCCTTCCCAACAGTTGCGCAGCCTGAATGGCGAATGGCAAATTGTAA
GCGTTAATATTTTGTTAAAATTCGCGTTAAATTTTTGTTAAATCAGCTCATTTTTTAACCAATAGGCCGA
AATCGGCAAAATCCCTTATAAATCAAAAGAATAGACCGAGATAGGGT
[37 nt withheld, positions 748-784]
AAAGAACGTGGACTCCAACGTCAAAGG
[49 nt withheld, positions 812-860]
T
[91 nt withheld, positions 862-952]
